Addgene plasmid #79746: KCC2A_HUMAN_D0
Purpose: This plasmid encodes the kinase domain of KCC2A. Intended for co-expression with Lambda Phosphatase that accompanies this set to enhance bacterial kinase expression.
Depositing lab: John Chodera & Nicholas Levinson & Markus Seeliger. Depositing organization: Memorial Sloan-Kettering Cancer Center. Publication: An open library of human kinase domain constructs for automated bacterial expression. Albanese SK, Parton DL, Isik M, Rodriguez-Laureano L, Hanson SM, Behr JM, Gradia S, Jeans C, Levinson NM, Seeliger MA, Chodera JD. Biochemistry. 2018 Jul 13. doi: 10.1021/acs.biochem.7b01081. PubMed 30004690.
Backbone
  Vector backbone: pET His10 TEV LIC cloning vector (2B-T-10)
  Backbone manufacturer: Scott Gradia (Addgene plasmid # 78173)
  Vector type: Bacterial Expression
Growth in bacteria
  Bacterial resistance: Ampicillin, 100 μg/mL
  Growth temperature: 37°C
  Growth strain: DH5alpha
  Copy number: Low Copy
Gene/Insert
  Gene/Insert name: KCC2A
  Species: H. sapiens (human)
  Promoter: T7
  Tag / fusion protein: His10-TEV (N terminal on backbone)
  Cloning method: Ligation Independent Cloning
  Sequencing primers: 5′ T7; 3′ T7 reverse
Terms and licenses: Academic/Nonprofit Terms; Industry Terms: Not Available to Industry
Depositor comments: This plasmid was generated as part of an open library of human kinase domain constructs for automated bacterial expression. The work can be found here doi: http://dx.doi.org/10.1101/038711 The lambda phosphatase expression vector can be found at https://www.addgene.org/79748/ The YopH Phosphatase expression vector can be found at https://www.addgene.org/79749/
How to cite: KCC2A_HUMAN_D0 was a gift from John Chodera & Nicholas Levinson & Markus Seeliger (Addgene plasmid # 79746 ; http://n2t.net/addgene:79746 ; RRID:Addgene_79746)
