[The description below was written by a language model from this plasmid's Addgene catalogue record.]
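Description:
KCC2A_HUMAN_D0 is a bacterial expression plasmid built on the pET His10 TEV LIC cloning vector (2B-T-10), a pET-family backbone designed for ligation-independent cloning. It is maintained in E. coli as a low-copy plasmid under ampicillin selection, with DH5alpha listed as the propagation strain. No feature table accompanies the record, so the origin of replication, the terminator and any lac operator or repressor elements are not documented here.

The insert encodes the kinase domain of human KCC2A rather than the full-length protein. KCC2A is the UniProt-style entry name for the alpha subunit of calcium/calmodulin-dependent protein kinase type II. The exact residue boundaries of the domain are not stated. Transcription is driven by a T7 promoter, so expression requires a host that supplies T7 RNA polymerase. The backbone contributes an N-terminal His10 tag followed by a TEV protease recognition site. The tag allows the protein to be captured by immobilised metal affinity chromatography, and TEV cleavage then removes it.

The construct belongs to an open library of human kinase domain constructs assembled for automated bacterial expression. It is intended to be co-expressed with the Lambda phosphatase plasmid that accompanies the set, and a YopH phosphatase vector is also part of the collection. According to the record, phosphatase co-expression enhances bacterial kinase expression. Typical uses would be producing recombinant kinase domain for biochemical, biophysical or structural work, although the record does not list specific downstream applications.
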