>Addgene plasmid #79746 | KCC2A_HUMAN_D0 | depositor partial sequence | sequence record 149068 | Sequence of gene (KCC2A_HUMAN) inserted into backbone.
TACCAGCTCTTCGAGGAATTGGGCAAGGGAGCCTTCTCGGTGGTGCGAAGGTGTGTGAAGGTGCTGGCTG
GCCAGGAGTATGCTGCCAAGATCATCAACACAAAGAAGCTGTCAGCCAGAGACCATCAGAAGCTGGAGCG
TGAAGCCCGCATCTGCCGCCTGCTGAAGCACCCCAACATCGTCCGACTACATGACAGCATCTCAGAGGAG
GGACACCACTACCTGATCTTCGACCTGGTCACTGGTGGGGAACTGTTTGAAGATATCGTGGCCCGGGAGT
ATTACAGTGAGGCGGATGCCAGTCACTGTATCCAGCAGATCCTGGAGGCTGTGCTGCACTGCCACCAGAT
GGGGGTGGTGCACCGGGACCTGAAGCCTGAGAATCTGTTGCTGGCCTCCAAGCTCAAGGGTGCCGCAGTG
AAGCTGGCAGACTTTGGCCTGGCCATAGAGGTGGAGGGGGAGCAGCAGGCATGGTTTGGGTTTGCAGGGA
CTCCTGGATATCTCTCCCCAGAAGTGCTGCGGAAGGACCCGTACGGGAAGCCTGTGGACCTGTGGGCTTG
TGGGGTCATCCTGTACATCCTGCTGGTTGGGTACCCCCCGTTCTGGGATGAGGACCAGCACCGCCTGTAC
CAGCAGATCAAAGCCGGCGCCTATGATTTCCCATCGCCGGAATGGGACACTGTCACCCCGGAAGCCAAGG
ATCTGATCAATAAGATGCTGACCATTAACCCATCCAAACGCATCACAGCTGCCGAAGCCCTTAAGCACCC
CTGGATCTCGCACCGCTCCACCGTGGCATCCTGCATGCACAGACAGGAGACCGTGGACTGCCTGAAGAAG
TTCAATGCCAGGAGGAAACTGAAGGGAGCC
