>Addgene plasmid #79746 | KCC2A_HUMAN_D0 | addgene partial sequence | sequence record 156101 | T7 5'-TAATACGACTCACTATAGGG-3'
ATTAAGCGGCCGCCCTGCAGGACTCGAGTTCTAGAAATAATTTTGTTTAACTTTAAGAAGGAGATATACA
TATGAAATCTTCTCACCATCACCATCACCATCACCATCACCATGAAAACCTGTACTTCCAATCCAATGCA
TACCAGCTCTTCGAGGAATTGGGCAAGGGAGCCTTCTCGGTGGTGCGAAGGTGTGTGAAGGTGCTGGCTG
GCCAGGAGTATGCTGCCAAGATCATCAACACAAAGAAGCTGTCAGCCAGAGACCATCAGAAGCTGGAGCG
TGAAGCCCGCATCTGCCGCCTGCTGAAGCACCCCAACATCGTCCGACTACATGACAGCATCTCAGAGGAG
GGACACCACTACCTGATCTTCGACCTGGTCACTGGTGGGGAACTGTTTGAAGATATCGTGGCCCGGGAGT
ATTACAGTGAGGCGGATGCCAGTCACTGTATCCAGCAGATCCTGGAGGCTGTGCTGCACTGCCACCAGAT
GGGGGTGGTGCACCGGGACCTGAAGCCTGAGAATCTGTTGCTGGCCTCCAAGCTCAAGGGTGCCGCAGTG
AAGCTGGCAGACTTTGGCCTGGCCATAGAGGTGGAGGGGGAGCAGCAGGCATGGTTTGGGTTTGCAGGGA
CTCCTGGATATCTCTCCCCAGAAGTGCTGCGGAAGGACCCGTACGGGAAGCCTGTGGACCTGTGGGCTTG
TGGGGTCATCCTGTACATCCTGCTGGTTGGGTACCCCCCGTTCTGGGATGAGGACCAGCACCGCCTGTAC
CAGCAGATCAAAGCCGGCGCCTATGATTTCCCATCGCCGGAATGG
