>Addgene plasmid #79746 | KCC2A_HUMAN_D0 | addgene partial sequence | sequence record 156104 | T7term 5'-GCTAGTTATTGCTCAGCGG-3'
TTAGCAGCCGGATCAGCGCGCACGCGTGGTACCGGCCGGCCACCAGGTGGCGCGCCGCGATCGCGGATCC
GTTATCCACTTCCAATGTTATTAGGCTCCCTTCAGTTTCCTCCTGGCATTGAACTTCTTCAGGCAGTCCA
CGGTCTCCTGTCTGTGCATGCAGGATGCCACGGTGGAGCGGTGCGAGATCCAGGGGTGCTTAAGGGCTTC
GGCAGCTGTGATGCGTTTGGATGGGTTAATGGTCAGCATCTTATTGATCAGATCCTTGGCTTCCGGGGTG
ACAGTGTCCCATTCCGGCGATGGGAAATCATAGGCGCCGGCTTTGATCTGCTGGTACAGGCGGTGCTGGT
CCTCATCCCAGAACGGGGGGTACCCAACCAGCAGGATGTACAGGATGACCCCACAAGCCCACAGGTCCAC
AGGCTTCCCGTACGGGTCCTTCCGCAGCACTTCTGGGGAGAGATATCCAGGAGTCCCTGCAAACCCAAAC
CATGCCTGCTGCTCCCCCTCCACCTCTATGGCCAGGCCAAAGTCTGCCAGCTTCACTGCGGCACCCTTGA
GCTTGGAGGCCAGCAACAGATTCTCAGGCTTCAGGTCCCGGTGCACCACCCCCATCTGGTGGCAGTGCAG
CACAGCCTCCAGGATCTGCTGGATACAGTGACTGGCATCCGCCTCACTGTAATACTCCCGGGCCACGATA
TCTTCAAACAGTTCCCCACCAGTGACCAGGTCGAAGATCAGGTAGTGGTGTCCCTCCTCTGAGATGCTGT
CATGTAGTCGGACGATGTTGGGGTGCTTCAGCAGGCGGCAGATGCGGGCTTCACGCTCCAGCTTCTGATG
GTCTCTGGCTGACAGCTTCTTTGTG
